Addgene plasmid #164164: pCAG-mCherry2-mito
Purpose: Expresses mCherry2-fused with a mitochondria-targeting signal of the ActA gene of Listeria monocytogenes under the control of CAG promoter
Depositing lab: Isei Tanida. Depositing organization: Juntendo University. Publication: Two-color in-resin CLEM of Epon-embedded cells using osmium resistant green and red fluorescent proteins. Tanida I, Furuta Y, Yamaguchi J, Kakuta S, Oliva Trejo JA, Uchiyama Y. Sci Rep. 2020 Dec 14;10(1):21871. doi: 10.1038/s41598-020-78879-x. PubMed 33318540.
Backbone
  Vector backbone: pCAGGS
  Backbone size w/o insert (bp): 4780
  Total vector size (bp): 5794
  Vector type: Mammalian Expression
Growth in bacteria
  Bacterial resistance: Ampicillin, 100 μg/mL
  Growth temperature: 37°C
  Growth strain: DH5alpha
  Copy number: High Copy
Gene/Insert
  Gene/Insert name: mCherry2-mtActA
  Species: Synthetic
  Insert size (bp): 919
  Promoter: CAG
  Cloning method: Gibson Cloning
  Sequencing primers: 5′ GTGCTGTCTCATCATTTTGGCAAA; 3′ GATAGGCAGCCTGCACCTGAGGAGT
Terms and licenses: Academic/Nonprofit Terms; Industry Terms: Not Available to Industry
How to cite: pCAG-mCherry2-mito was a gift from Isei Tanida (Addgene plasmid # 164164 ; http://n2t.net/addgene:164164 ; RRID:Addgene_164164)
