[The description below was written by a language model from this plasmid's Addgene catalogue record and pLannotate feature annotations shown in this document.]
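Description:
pCAG-mCherry2-mito is a mammalian expression plasmid built on the pCAGGS backbone that produces a red fluorescent marker anchored to mitochondria. It is propagated in E. coli as a high-copy plasmid through a ColE1/pUC-type origin and selected with ampicillin via the β-lactamase gene and its native promoter. The backbone also carries remnants of a lac promoter/operator region, plus an SV40 origin and SV40 poly(A) signal. The SV40 origin can support episomal replication in cells that supply large T antigen. No mammalian selection marker is annotated, which suits the plasmid to transient transfection.

Expression is driven by the composite CAG promoter, seen in the feature table as the CMV immediate-early enhancer (spanning the sequence origin), the chicken β-actin promoter and a chimeric chicken β-actin/rabbit β-globin intron. Together these give strong, broadly active transcription in mammalian cells. The insert, introduced by Gibson assembly, is a synthetic fusion of mCherry2, a Discosoma-derived red fluorescent protein, with the mitochondria-targeting signal from the ActA gene of Listeria monocytogenes. Only the mCherry2 coding region is annotated. The ActA segment is not called by the annotation software and presumably lies in the unannotated stretch just downstream of mCherry2. Transcripts end at the rabbit β-globin polyadenylation signal, and the short "HBB" fragment before it is most likely β-globin sequence from the backbone rather than a separate payload. The sequenced record is slightly shorter than the total size listed in the catalogue.

According to the associated publication, the construct labels mitochondria for two-colour in-resin correlative light and electron microscopy of Epon-embedded cells, which relies on fluorescent proteins that withstand osmium treatment.
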