Features (pLannotate 1.2.2; 18 found; start..end, strand, type, name):
     53..328     +  promoter       chicken β-actin promoter: No description available
    329..1345    +  intron         chimeric intron: chimera between introns from chicken β-actin and rabbit β-globin
   1415..2122    +  CDS            mCherry2: mCherry2 is a basic (constitutively fluorescent) red fluorescent protein published in 2017, derived from Discosoma sp.. It has very low acid sensitivity.
   2283..2334    +  misc_feature   MCS: multiple cloning site
   2357..2428    +  CDS            HBB (fragment): HBB_PONPY - Experimental evidence at transcript level: Swiss-Prot protein existence level 2. Involved in oxygen transport from the lung to the various peripheral tissues. From Pongo pygmaeus (Bornean orangutan).
   2499..2554    +  polyA_signal   β-globin poly(A) signal: rabbit β-globin polyadenylation signal (Gil and Proudfoot, 1987)
   2939..2955    -  protein_bind   lac operator: The lac repressor binds to the lac operator to inhibit transcription in E. coli. This inhibition can be relieved by adding lactose or isopropyl-β-D-thiogalactopyranoside (IPTG). lac repressor encoded by lacI
   2963..2993    -  promoter       lac promoter: promoter for the E. coli lac operon
   3008..3029    -  protein_bind   CAP binding site: CAP binding activates transcription in the presence of cAMP. E. coli catabolite activator protein
   3042..3081    -  CDS            lacI (fragment): lac repressor; lacI; The lac repressor binds to the lac operator to inhibit transcription in E. coli. This inhibition can be relieved by adding lactose or isopropyl-β-D-thiogalactopyranoside (IPTG).
   3088..3110    +  promoter       SV40 promoter (fragment): SV40 enhancer and early promoter
   3134..3269    +  rep_origin     SV40 ori: SV40 origin of replication
   3289..3423    +  polyA_signal   SV40 poly(A) signal: SV40 polyadenylation signal
   3425..3479    -  CDS            lacI (fragment): lac repressor; lacI; The lac repressor binds to the lac operator to inhibit transcription in E. coli. This inhibition can be relieved by adding lactose or isopropyl-β-D-thiogalactopyranoside (IPTG).
   3662..4250    -  rep_origin     ori: high-copy-number ColE1/pMB1/pBR322/pUC origin of replication
   4421..5281    -  CDS            AmpR: β-lactamase; bla; confers resistance to ampicillin, carbenicillin, and related antibiotics
   5282..5386    -  promoter       AmpR promoter: bla
   5417..51      +  enhancer       CMV enhancer (across the origin): human cytomegalovirus immediate early enhancer
>Addgene plasmid #164164 | pCAG-mCherry2-mito | addgene full sequence | sequence record 323958 | Addgene NGS Result
GACTTTCCTACTTGGCAGTACATCTACGTATTAGTCATCGCTATTACCATGGTCGAGGTGAGCCCCACGT
TCTGCTTCACTCTCCCCATCTCCCCCCCCTCCCCACCCCCAATTTTGTATTTATTTATTTTTTAATTATT
TTGTGCAGCGATGGGGGCGGGGGGGGGGGGGGCGCGCGCCAGGCGGGGCGGGGCGGGGCGAGGGGCGGGG
CGGGGCGAGGCGGAGAGGTGCGGCGGCAGCCAATCAGAGCGGCGCGCTCCGAAAGTTTCCTTTTATGGCG
AGGCGGCGGCGGCGGCGGCCCTATAAAAAGCGAAGCGCGCGGCGGGCGGGAGTCGCTGCGCGCTGCCTTC
GCCCCGTGCCCCGCTCCGCCGCCGCCTCGCGCCGCCCGCCCCGGCTCTGACTGACCGCGTTACTCCCACA
GGTGAGCGGGCGGGACGGCCCTTCTCCTCCGGGCTGTAATTAGCGCTTGGTTTAATGACGGCTTGTTTCT
TTTCTGTGGCTGCGTGAAAGCCTTGAGGGGCTCCGGGAGGGCCCTTTGTGCGGGGGGAGCGGCTCGGGGG
GTGCGTGCGTGTGTGTGTGCGTGGGGAGCGCCGCGTGCGGCTCCGCGCTGCCCGGCGGCTGTGAGCGCTG
CGGGCGCGGCGCGGGGCTTTGTGCGCTCCGCAGTGTGCGCGAGGGGAGCGCGGCCGGGGGCGGTGCCCCG
CGGTGCGGGGGGGGCTGCGAGGGGAACAAAGGCTGCGTGCGGGGTGTGTGCGTGGGGGGGTGAGCAGGGG
GTGTGGGCGCGTCGGTCGGGCTGCAACCCCCCCTGCACCCCCCTCCCCGAGTTGCTGAGCACGGCCCGGC
TTCGGGTGCGGGGCTCCGTACGGGGCGTGGCGCGGGGCTCGCCGTGCCGGGCGGGGGGTGGCGGCAGGTG
GGGGTGCCGGGCGGGGCGGGGCCGCCTCGGGCCGGGGAGGGCTCGGGGGAGGGGCGCGGCGGCCCCCGGA
GCGCCGGCGGCTGTCGAGGCGCGGCGAGCCGCAGCCATTGCCTTTTATGGTAATCGTGCGAGAGGGCGCA
GGGACTTCCTTTGTCCCAAATCTGTGCGGAGCCGAAATCTGGGAGGCGCCGCCGCACCCCCTCTAGCGGG
CGCGGGGCGAAGCGGTGCGGCGCCGGCAGGAAGGAAATGGGCGGGGAGGGCCTTCGTGCGTCGCCGCGCC
GCCGTCCCCTTCTCCCTCTCCAGCCTCGGGGCTGTCCGCGGGGGGACGGCTGCCTTCGGGGGGGACGGGG
CAGGGCGGGGTTCGGCTTCTGGCGTGTGACCGGCGGCTCTAGAGCCTCTGCTAACCATGTTCATGCCTTC
TTCTTTTTCCTACAGCTCCTGGGCAACGTGCTGGTTATTGTGCTGTCTCATCATTTTGGCAAAGCTAGCC
TACCGGTCGCCACCATGGTGAGCAAGGGCGAGGAGGATAACATGGCCATCATCAAGGAGTTCATGCGCTT
CAAGGTGCACATGGAGGGCTCCGTGAACGGCCACGAGTTCGAGATCGAGGGCGAGGGCGAGGGCCGCCCC
TACGAGGGCACCCAGACCGCCAAGCTGAAGGTGACCAAGGGTGGCCCCCTGCCCTTCGCCTGGGACATCC
TGTCCCCTCAGTTCATGTACGGCTCCAAGGCCTACGTGAAGCACCCCGCCGACATCCCCGACTACTTGAA
GCTGTCCTTCCCCGAGGGCTTCAATTGGGAGCGCGTGATGAACTTCGAGGACGGCGGCGTGGTGACCGTG
ACCCAGGACTCCTCCCTGCAGGACGGCGAGTTCATCTACAAGGTGAAGCTGCGCGGCACCAACTTCCCCT
CCGACGGCCCCGTAATGCAGTGTCGTACCATGGGCTGGGAGGCCTCCACTGAGCGGATGTACCCCGAGGA
CGGCGCCCTGAAGGGCGAGATCAAGCAGAGGCTGAAGCTGAAGGACGGCGGCCACTACGACGCTGAGGTC
AAGACCACCTACAAGGCCAAGAAGCCCGTGCAGCTGCCCGGCGCCTACAACGTCGACATCAAGTTGGACA
TCCTTTCCCACAACGAGGACTACACCATCGTGGAACAGTACGAACGCGCCGAGGGCCGCCACTCCACCGG
CGGCATGGACGAGCTGTACAAGTCCGGACTCAGATCTAAACTAATTGCTAAAAGTGCAGAAGACGAAAAA
GCGAAGGAAGAACCAGGGAACCATACGACGTTAATTCTTGCAATGTTAGCTATTGGCGTGTTCTCTTTAG
GGGCGTTTATCAAAATTATTCAATTAAGAAAAAATAATTAAGTCGAGCTCAAGCTTCGAATTCTGCAGTC
GACGGTACCGCGGGCCCGGGATCCACCGGATCTAGATAACTGATCAACTCCTCAGGTGCAGGCTGCCTAT
CAGAAGGTGGTGGCTGGTGTGGCCAATGCCCTGGCTCACAAATACCACTGAGATCTTTTTCCCTCTGCCA
AAAATTATGGGGACATCATGAAGCCCCTTGAGCATCTGACTTCTGGCTAATAAAGGAAATTTATTTTCAT
TGCAATAGTGTGTTGGAATTTTTTGTGTCTCTCACTCGGAAGGACATATGGGAGGGCAAATCATTTAAAA
CATCAGAATGAGTATTTGGTTTAGAGTTTGGCAACATATGCCCATATGCTGGCTGCCATGAACAAAGGTT
GGCTATAAAGAGGTCATCAGTATATGAAACAGCCCCCTGCTGTCCATTCCTTATTCCATAGAAAAGCCTT
GACTTGAGGTTAGATTTTTTTTATATTTTGTTTTGTGTTATTTTTTTCTTTAACATCCCTAAAATTTTCC
TTACATGTTTTACTAGCCAGATTTTTCCTCCTCTCCTGACTACTCCCAGTCATAGCTGTCCCTCTTCTCT
TATGGAGATCCCTCGACCTGCAGCCCAAGCTTGGCGTAATCATGGTCATAGCTGTTTCCTGTGTGAAATT
GTTATCCGCTCACAATTCCACACAACATACGAGCCGGAAGCATAAAGTGTAAAGCCTGGGGTGCCTAATG
AGTGAGCTAACTCACATTAATTGCGTTGCGCTCACTGCCCGCTTTCCAGTCGGGAAACCTGTCGTGCCAG
CGGATCCGCATCTCAATTAGTCAGCAACCATAGTCCCGCCCCTAACTCCGCCCATCCCGCCCCTAACTCC
GCCCAGTTCCGCCCATTCTCCGCCCCATGGCTGACTAATTTTTTTTATTTATGCAGAGGCCGAGGCCGCC
TCGGCCTCTGAGCTATTCCAGAAGTAGTGAGGAGGCTTTTTTGGAGGCCTAGGCTTTTGCAAAAAGCTAA
CTTGTTTATTGCAGCTTATAATGGTTACAAATAAAGCAATAGCATCACAAATTTCACAAATAAAGCATTT
TTTTCACTGCATTCTAGTTGTGGTTTGTCCAAACTCATCAATGTATCTTATCATGTCTGGATCCGCTGCA
TTAATGAATCGGCCAACGCGCGGGGAGAGGCGGTTTGCGTATTGGGCGCTCTTCCGCTTCCTCGCTCACT
GACTCGCTGCGCTCGGTCGTTCGGCTGCGGCGAGCGGTATCAGCTCACTCAAAGGCGGTAATACGGTTAT
CCACAGAATCAGGGGATAACGCAGGAAAGAACATGTGAGCAAAAGGCCAGCAAAAGGCCAGGAACCGTAA
AAAGGCCGCGTTGCTGGCGTTTTTCCATAGGCTCCGCCCCCCTGACGAGCATCACAAAAATCGACGCTCA
AGTCAGAGGTGGCGAAACCCGACAGGACTATAAAGATACCAGGCGTTTCCCCCTGGAAGCTCCCTCGTGC
GCTCTCCTGTTCCGACCCTGCCGCTTACCGGATACCTGTCCGCCTTTCTCCCTTCGGGAAGCGTGGCGCT
TTCTCATAGCTCACGCTGTAGGTATCTCAGTTCGGTGTAGGTCGTTCGCTCCAAGCTGGGCTGTGTGCAC
GAACCCCCCGTTCAGCCCGACCGCTGCGCCTTATCCGGTAACTATCGTCTTGAGTCCAACCCGGTAAGAC
ACGACTTATCGCCACTGGCAGCAGCCACTGGTAACAGGATTAGCAGAGCGAGGTATGTAGGCGGTGCTAC
AGAGTTCTTGAAGTGGTGGCCTAACTACGGCTACACTAGAAGAACAGTATTTGGTATCTGCGCTCTGCTG
AAGCCAGTTACCTTCGGAAAAAGAGTTGGTAGCTCTTGATCCGGCAAACAAACCACCGCTGGTAGCGGTG
GTTTTTTTGTTTGCAAGCAGCAGATTACGCGCAGAAAAAAAGGATCTCAAGAAGATCCTTTGATCTTTTC
TACGGGGTCTGACGCTCAGTGGAACGAAAACTCACGTTAAGGGATTTTGGTCATGAGATTATCAAAAAGG
ATCTTCACCTAGATCCTTTTAAATTAAAAATGAAGTTTTAAATCAATCTAAAGTATATATGAGTAAACTT
GGTCTGACAGTTACCAATGCTTAATCAGTGAGGCACCTATCTCAGCGATCTGTCTATTTCGTTCATCCAT
AGTTGCCTGACTCCCCGTCGTGTAGATAACTACGATACGGGAGGGCTTACCATCTGGCCCCAGTGCTGCA
ATGATACCGCGAGACCCACGCTCACCGGCTCCAGATTTATCAGCAATAAACCAGCCAGCCGGAAGGGCCG
AGCGCAGAAGTGGTCCTGCAACTTTATCCGCCTCCATCCAGTCTATTAATTGTTGCCGGGAAGCTAGAGT
AAGTAGTTCGCCAGTTAATAGTTTGCGCAACGTTGTTGCCATTGCTACAGGCATCGTGGTGTCACGCTCG
TCGTTTGGTATGGCTTCATTCAGCTCCGGTTCCCAACGATCAAGGCGAGTTACATGATCCCCCATGTTGT
GCAAAAAAGCGGTTAGCTCCTTCGGTCCTCCGATCGTTGTCAGAAGTAAGTTGGCCGCAGTGTTATCACT
CATGGTTATGGCAGCACTGCATAATTCTCTTACTGTCATGCCATCCGTAAGATGCTTTTCTGTGACTGGT
GAGTACTCAACCAAGTCATTCTGAGAATAGTGTATGCGGCGACCGAGTTGCTCTTGCCCGGCGTCAATAC
GGGATAATACCGCGCCACATAGCAGAACTTTAAAAGTGCTCATCATTGGAAAACGTTCTTCGGGGCGAAA
ACTCTCAAGGATCTTACCGCTGTTGAGATCCAGTTCGATGTAACCCACTCGTGCACCCAACTGATCTTCA
GCATCTTTTACTTTCACCAGCGTTTCTGGGTGAGCAAAAACAGGAAGGCAAAATGCCGCAAAAAAGGGAA
TAAGGGCGACACGGAAATGTTGAATACTCATACTCTTCCTTTTTCAATATTATTGAAGCATTTATCAGGG
TTATTGTCTCATGAGCGGATACATATTTGAATGTATTTAGAAAAATAAACAAATAGGGGTTCCGCGCACA
TTTCCCCGAAAAGTGCCACCTGGGTCGACATTGATTATTGACTAGTTATTAATAGTAATCAATTACGGGG
TCATTAGTTCATAGCCCATATATGGAGTTCCGCGTTACATAACTTACGGTAAATGGCCCGCCTGGCTGAC
CGCCCAACGACCCCCGCCCATTGACGTCAATAATGACGTATGTTCCCATAGTAACGCCAATAGGGACTTT
CCATTGACGTCAATGGGTGGAGTATTTACGGTAAACTGCCCACTTGGCAGTACATCAAGTGTATCATATG
CCAAGTACGCCCCCTATTGACGTCAATGACGGTAAATGGCCCGCCTGGCATTATGCCCAGTACATGACCT
TATGG
